Addgene plasmid #215308: pMVV102
Purpose: Expresses sfGFP under induction with the IPTG Marionette Cassette (LacIAM + PTac-sfGFP) with a BBR1 backbone.
Depositing lab: Brian Pfleger. Depositing organization: University of Wisconsin, Madison. Publication: Synthetic Biology Toolbox for Nitrogen-Fixing Soil Microbes. Venkataraman M, Ynigez-Gutierrez A, Infante V, MacIntyre A, Fernandes-Junior PI, Ane JM, Pfleger B. ACS Synth Biol. 2023 Dec 15;12(12):3623-3634. doi: 10.1021/acssynbio.3c00414. Epub 2023 Nov 21. PubMed 37988619.
Backbone
  Vector backbone: BBR1
  Backbone size w/o insert (bp): 4500
  Total vector size (bp): 5190
  Modifications to backbone: Constitutive lacI expression
  Vector type: Bacterial Expression, Synthetic Biology
Growth in bacteria
  Bacterial resistance: Kanamycin, 50 μg/mL
  Growth temperature: 37°C
  Growth strain: DH5alpha
  Copy number: Low Copy
Gene/Insert
  Gene/Insert name: sfGFP
  Species: Synthetic
  Insert size (bp): 711
  Promoter: PTac
  Tag / fusion protein: None
  Cloning method: Gibson Cloning
  Sequencing primers: 5′ na
Resource information
  A portion of this plasmid was derived from a plasmid made by: Optimized induction cassettes were cloned from the Marionette sensor collection into broad host origin BBR1: https://www.addgene.org/kits/marionette-sensor-collection/ https://doi.org/10.1038/s41589-018-0168-3
Terms and licenses: Academic/Nonprofit Terms; Industry Terms: Not Available to Industry
How to cite: pMVV102 was a gift from Brian Pfleger (Addgene plasmid # 215308 ; http://n2t.net/addgene:215308 ; RRID:Addgene_215308)
