[The description below was written by a language model from this plasmid's Addgene catalogue record and pLannotate feature annotations shown in this document.]
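Description:
pMVV102 is a low-copy bacterial expression and synthetic-biology plasmid of about 5.2 kb, built on the broad-host-range pBBR1 replicon. It carries the pBBR1 oriV together with the pBBR1 Rep gene that this origin needs, so it can replicate in many Gram-negative bacteria besides E. coli. Selection is by kanamycin through an aph(3')-Ia aminoglycoside phosphotransferase gene. The feature table also lists short fragments matching a tet promoter, TcR, an RSF origin and the pBR322 bom region. These are brief partial hits, most likely backbone remnants or incidental similarity rather than functional elements.

The payload is the IPTG-responsive induction cassette taken from the Marionette sensor collection. A tac promoter followed by a symmetric lac operator sits at the end of the numbered sequence, and because the plasmid is circular, transcription runs across the origin of the map into a hammerhead ribozyme from tobacco ringspot virus satellite RNA. This ribozyme acts as a self-cleaving insulator that trims the 5' leader, making expression less dependent on promoter context. It is followed by an untagged superfolder GFP coding sequence. Downstream, a lacI promoter constitutively drives the LacI repressor, which the record describes as the optimised LacIAM variant. The repressor binds the operator and holds PTac off until IPTG is added.

The plasmid thus serves as a self-contained fluorescent reporter for measuring IPTG-inducible expression. It belongs to a genetic toolbox developed for nitrogen-fixing soil microbes, where such constructs are used to characterise inducer response in non-model hosts.
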