Features (pLannotate 1.2.2; 14 found; start..end, strand, type, name):
      1..50      +  misc_RNA       sTRSV HHRz: hammerhead ribozyme from the tobacco ringspot virus satellite RNA (Khvorova et al., 2003)
    100..813     +  CDS            Superfolder GFP: Superfolder GFP is a basic (constitutively fluorescent) green fluorescent protein published in 2005, derived from Aequorea victoria. It is reported to be a very rapidly-maturing weak dimer.
    890..963     +  promoter       lacI promoter (fragment): lacI
    965..2046    +  CDS            lacI (fragment): lac repressor; lacI; The lac repressor binds to the lac operator to inhibit transcription in E. coli. This inhibition can be relieved by adding lactose or isopropyl-β-D-thiogalactopyranoside (IPTG).
   2148..2166    -  promoter       tet promoter (fragment): E. coli promoter for tetracycline efflux protein gene
   2176..2296    +  CDS            TcR (fragment): tetracycline efflux protein; tet; confers resistance to tetracycline
   2315..2337    -  rep_origin     RSF ori (fragment): Plasmids containing the RSF 1030 origin of replication can be propagated in E. coli cells that contain additional plasmids with compatible origins.
   2354..2380    +  misc_feature   bom (fragment): basis of mobility region from pBR322
   2479..2534    -  rep_origin     RSF ori (fragment): Plasmids containing the RSF 1030 origin of replication can be propagated in E. coli cells that contain additional plasmids with compatible origins.
   2622..3284    -  CDS            pBBR1 Rep: replication protein for the broad-host-range plasmid pBBR1 from Bordetella bronchiseptica
   3285..4056    -  rep_origin     pBBR1 oriV: replication origin of the broad-host-range plasmid pBBR1 from Bordetella bronchiseptica; requires the pBBR1 Rep protein for replication
   4145..4960    -  CDS            KanR: aminoglycoside phosphotransferase; aph(3')-Ia; confers resistance to kanamycin in bacteria or G418 (Geneticin®) in eukaryotes
   5135..5163    +  promoter       tac promoter: strong E. coli promoter; hybrid between the trp and lac UV5 promoters
   5169..5188    +  protein_bind   lac operator (symmetric): The lac repressor binds to the lac operator to inhibit transcription in E. coli. This inhibition can be relieved by adding lactose or isopropyl-β-D-thiogalactopyranoside (IPTG). The symmetric lac operator was optimized for tight binding of lac repressor. lac repressor encoded by lacI
>Addgene plasmid #215308 | pMVV102 | addgene full sequence | sequence record 431954 | Addgene NGS Result
CTGTCACCGGATGTGCTTTCCGGTCTGATGAGTCCGTGAGGACGAAACAGCCTCTACAAATAATTTTGTT
TAATACTAGAGAAAGAGGGGAAATACTAGATGAGCAAAGGAGAAGAACTTTTCACTGGAGTTGTCCCAAT
TCTTGTTGAATTAGATGGTGATGTTAATGGGCACAAATTTTCTGTCCGTGGAGAGGGTGAAGGTGATGCT
ACAAACGGAAAACTCACCCTTAAATTTATTTGCACTACTGGAAAACTACCTGTTCCGTGGCCAACACTTG
TCACTACTCTGACCTATGGTGTTCAATGCTTTTCCCGTTATCCGGATCACATGAAACGGCATGACTTTTT
CAAGAGTGCCATGCCCGAAGGTTATGTACAGGAACGCACTATATCTTTCAAAGATGACGGGACCTACAAG
ACGCGTGCTGAAGTCAAGTTTGAAGGTGATACCCTTGTTAATCGTATCGAGTTAAAGGGTATTGATTTTA
AAGAAGATGGAAACATTCTTGGACACAAACTTGAGTACAACTTTAACTCACACAATGTATACATCACGGC
AGACAAACAAAAGAATGGAATCAAAGCTAACTTCAAAATTCGCCACAACGTTGAAGATGGTTCCGTTCAA
CTAGCAGACCATTATCAACAAAATACTCCAATTGGCGATGGCCCTGTCCTTTTACCAGACAACCATTACC
TGTCGACACAATCTGTCCTTTCGAAAGATCCCAACGAAAAGCGTGACCACATGGTCCTTCTTGAGTTTGT
AACTGCTGCTGGGATTACACATGGCATGGATGAGCTCTACAAATAACTCGGTACCAAATTCCAGAAAAGA
GGCCTCCCGAAAGGGGGGCCTTTTTTCGTTTTGGTCCAATGGCGGCGCGCCATCGAATGGCGCAAAACCT
TTCGCGGTATGGCATGATAGCGCCCGGAAGAGAGTCAATTCAGGGTGGTGAATATGAAACCAGTAACGTT
ATACGATGTCGCAGAGTATGCCGGTGTCTCTTATATGACCGTTTCCCGCGTGGTGAACCAGGCCAGCCAC
GTTTCTGCGAAAACGCGGGAAAAAGTGGAAGCGGCGATGGTGGAGCTGAATTACATTCCCAACCGCGTGG
CACAACAACTGGCGGGCAAACAGTCGTTGCTGATTGGCGTTGCCACCTCCAGTCTGGCCCTGCACGCGCC
GTCGCAAATTGTCGCGGCGATTAAATCTCGCGCCGATCAACTGGGTGCCAGCGTGGTGGTGTCGATGGTA
GAACGAAGCGGCGTCGAAGCCTGTAAAGCGGCGGTGCACAATCTTCTCGCGCAACGCGTCAGTGGGCTGA
TCATTAACTATCCGCTGGATGACCAGGATGCCATTGCTGTGGAAGCTGCCTGCACTAATGTTCCGGCGTT
ATTTCTTGATGTCTCTGACCAGACACCCATCAACAGTATTATTTACTCCCATGAGGACGGTACGCGACTG
GGCGTGGAGCATCTGGTCGCATTGGGTCACCAGCAAATCGCGCTGTTAGCGGGCCCATTAAGTTCTGTCT
CGGCGCGTCTGCGTCTGGCTGGCTGGCATAAATATCTCACTCGCAATCAAATTCAGCCGATAGCGGAACG
GGAAGGCGACTGGAGTGCCATGTCCGGTTTTCAACAAACCATGCAAATGCTGAATGAGGGCATCGTTCCC
ACTGCGATGCTGGTTGCCAACGATCAGATGGCGCTGGGCGCAATGCGCGCCATTACCGAGTCCGGGCTGC
GCGTTGGTGCGGATATCTCGGTAGTGGGATACGACGATACCGAAGATAGCTCATGTTATATCCCGCCGTT
AACCACCATCAAACAGGATTTTCGCCTGCTGGGGCAAACCAGCGTGGACCGCTTGCTGCAACTCTCTCAG
GGCCAGGCGGTGAAGGGCAATCAGCTGTTGCCAGTCTCACTGGTGAAAAGAAAAACCACCCTGGCGCCCA
ATACGCAAACCGCCTCTCCCCGCGCGTTGGCCGATTCATTAATGCAGCTGGCACGACAGGTTTCCCGACT
GGAAAGCGGGCAGTGATAAGGATCCTAATTGGTAACGAATCAGACAATTGACGGCTCGAGGGAGTAGCAT
AGGGTTTGCAGAATCCCTGCTTCGTCCATTTGACAGGCACATTATGCATCGATGATAAGCTGTCAAACAT
GAGCAGATCCTCTACGCCGGACGCATCGTGGCCGGCATCACCGGCGCCACAGGTGCGGTTGCTGGCGCCT
ATATCGCCGACATCACCGATGGGGAAGATCGGGCTCGCCACTTCGGGCTCATGAGCAAATATTTTATCTG
AGGTGCTTCCTCGCTCACTGACTCGCTGCACGAGGCAGACCTCAGCGCTAGCGGAGTGTATACTGGCTTA
CTATGTTGGCACTGATGAGGGTGTCAGTGAAGTGCTTCATGTGGCAGGAGAAAAAAGGCTGCACCGGTGC
GTCAGCAGAATATGTGATACAGGATATATTCCGCTTCCTCGCTCACTGACTCGCTACGCTCGGTCGTTCG
ACTGCGGCGAGCGGAAATGGCTTACGAACGGGGCGGAGATTTCCTGGAAGATGCCAGGAAGATACTTAAC
AGGGAAGTGAGAGGGCCGCGGCAAAGCCGTTCTACCGGCGCGGCAGCGTGACCCGTGTCGGCGGCTCCAA
CGGCTCGCCATCGTCCAGAAAACACGGCTCATCGGGCATCGGCAGGCGCTGCTGCCCGCGCCGTTCCCAT
TCCTCCGTTTCGGTCAAGGCTGGCAGGTCTGGTTCCATGCCCGGAATGCCGGGCTGGCTGGGCGGCTCCT
CGCCGGGGCCGGTCGGTAGTTGCTGCTCGCCCGGATACAGGGTCGGGATGCGGCGCAGGTCGCCATGCCC
CAACAGCGATTCGTCCTGGTCGTCGTGATCAACCACCACGGCGGCACTGAACACCGACAGGCGCAACTGG
TCGCGGGGCTGGCCCCACGCCACGCGGTCATTGACCACGTAGGCCGACACGGTGCCGGGGCCGTTGAGCT
TCACGACGGAGATCCAGCGCTCGGCCACCAAGTCCTTGACTGCGTATTGGACCGTCCGCAAAGAACGTCC
GATGAGCTTGGAAAGTGTCTTCTGGCTGACCACCACGGCGTTCTGGTGGCCCATCTGCGCCACGAGGTGA
TGCAGCAGCATTGCCGCCGTGGGTTTCCTCGCAATAAGCCCGGCCCACGCCTCATGCGCTTTGCGTTCCG
TTTGCACCCAGTGACCGGGCTTGTTCTTGGCTTGAATGCCGATTTCTCTGGACTGCGTGGCCATGCTTAT
CTCCATGCGGTAGGGGTGCCGCACGGTTGCGGCACCATGCGCAATCAGCTGCAACTTTTCGGCAGCGCGA
CAACAATTATGCGTTGCGTAAAAGTGGCAGTCAATTACAGATTTTCTTTAACCTACGCAATGAGCTATTG
CGGGGGGTGCCGCAATGAGCTGTTGCGTACCCCCCTTTTTTAAGTTGTTGATTTTTAAGTCTTTCGCATT
TCGCCCTATATCTAGTTCTTTGGTGCCCAAAGAAGGGCACCCCTGCGGGGTTCCCCCACGCCTTCGGCGC
GGCTCCCCCTCCGGCAAAAAGTGGCCCCTCCGGGGCTTGTTGATCGACTGCGCGGCCTTCGGCCTTGCCC
AAGGTGGCGCTGCCCCCTTGGAACCCCCGCACTCGCCGCCGTGAGGCTCGGGGGGCAGGCGGGCGGGCTT
CGCCCTTCGACTGCCCCCACTCGCATAGGCTTGGGTCGTTCCAGGCGCGTCAAGGCCAAGCCGCTGCGCG
GTCGCTGCGCGAGCCTTGACCCGCCTTCCACTTGGTGTCCAACCGGCAAGCGAAGCGCGCAGGCCGCAGG
CCGGAGGCTTTTCCCCAGAGAAAATTAAAAAAATTGATGGGGCAAGGCCGCAGGCCGCGCAGTTGGAGCC
GGTGGGTATGTGGTCGAAGGCTGGGTAGCCGGTGGGCAATCCCTGTGGTCAAGCTCGTGGGCAGGCGCAG
CCTGTCCATCAGCTTGTCCAGCAGGGTTGTCCACGGGCCGAGCGAAGCGAGCCAGCCGGTGGCCGCGAAG
ATCATCTTATTAAGGGGTCTGACGCTCAGTGGAACGAAAAATCAATCTAAAGTATATATGAGTAAACTTG
GTCTGACAGTTACCTTAGAAAAACTCATCGAGCATCAAATGAAACTGCAATTTATTCATATCAGGATTAT
CAATACCATATTTTTGAAAAAGCCGTTTCTGTAATGAAGGAGAAAACTCACCGAGGCAGTTCCATAGGAT
GGCAAGATCCTGGTATCGGTCTGCGATTCCGACTCGTCCAACATCAATACAACCTATTAATTTCCCCTCG
TCAAAAATAAGGTTATCAAGTGAGAAATCACCATGAGTGACGACTGAATCCGGTGAGAATGGCAAAAGCT
TATGCATTTCTTTCCAGACTTGTTCAACAGGCCAGCCATTACGCTCGTCATCAAAATCACTCGCATCAAC
CAAACCGTTATTCATTCGTGATTGCGCCTGAGCGAGACGAAATACGCGATCGCTGTTAAAAGGACAATTA
CAAACAGGAATCGAATGCAACCGGCGCAGGAACACTGCCAGCGCATCAACAATATTTTCACCTGAATCAG
GATATTCTTCTAATACCTGGAATGCTGTTTTCCCGGGGATCGCAGTGGTGAGTAACCATGCATCATCAGG
AGTACGGATAAAATGCTTGATGGTCGGAAGAGGCATAAATTCCGTCAGCCAGTTTAGTCTGACCATCTCA
TCTGTAACATCATTGGCAACGCTACCTTTGCCATGTTTCAGAAACAACTCTGGCGCATCGGGCTTCCCAT
ACAATCGATAGATTGTCGCACCTGATTGCCCGACATTATCGCGAGCCCATTTATACCCATATAAATCAGC
ATCCATGTTGGAATTTAATCGCGGCCTGGAGCAAGACGTTTCCCGTTGAATATGGCTCATAACACCCCTT
GTATTACTGTTTATGTAAGCAGACAGTTTTATTGTTCATGATGATATATTTTTATCTTGTGCAATGTACA
TCAGAGATTTTGAGACACAACCAATTATTGAAGGCCTCCCTAACGGGGGGCCTTTTTTTGTTTCTGGTCT
CCCGCTTAACGATCGTTGGCTGTGTTGACAATTAATCATCGGCTCGTATAATGTGTGGAATTGTGAGCGC
TCACAATTAG
